>Addgene plasmid #184972 | pSCL.002 | addgene full sequence | sequence record 376531 | Addgene NGS Result
TTTTCTTTAATTTCTTTTTTTACTTTCTATTTTTAATTTATATATTTATATTAAAAAATTTAAATTATAA
TTATTTTTATAGCACGTGATGAAAAGGACCCAGGTGGCACTTTTCGGGGAAATGTGCGCGGAACCCCTAT
TTGTTTATTTTTCTAAATACATTCAAATATGTATCCGCTCATGAGACAATAACCCTGATAAATGCTTCAA
TAATATTGAAAAAGGAAGAGTATGAGTATTCAACATTTCCGTGTCGCCCTTATTCCCTTTTTTGCGGCAT
TTTGCCTTCCTGTTTTTGCTCACCCAGAAACGCTGGTGAAAGTAAAAGATGCTGAAGATCAGTTGGGTGC
ACGAGTGGGTTACATCGAACTGGATCTCAACAGCGGTAAGATCCTTGAGAGTTTTCGCCCCGAAGAACGT
TTTCCAATGATGAGCACTTTTAAAGTTCTGCTATGTGGCGCGGTATTATCCCGTATTGACGCCGGGCAAG
AGCAACTCGGTCGCCGCATACACTATTCTCAGAATGACTTGGTTGAGTACTCACCAGTCACAGAAAAGCA
TCTTACGGATGGCATGACAGTAAGAGAATTATGCAGTGCTGCCATAACCATGAGTGATAACACTGCGGCC
AACTTACTTCTGACAACGATCGGAGGACCGAAGGAGCTAACCGCTTTTTTGCACAACATGGGGGATCATG
TAACTCGCCTTGATCGTTGGGAACCGGAGCTGAATGAAGCCATACCAAACGACGAGCGTGACACCACGAT
GCCTGTAGCAATGGCAACAACGTTGCGCAAACTATTAACTGGCGAACTACTTACTCTAGCTTCCCGGCAA
CAATTAATAGACTGGATGGAGGCGGATAAAGTTGCAGGACCACTTCTGCGCTCGGCCCTTCCGGCTGGCT
GGTTTATTGCTGATAAATCTGGAGCCGGTGAGCGTGGGTCTCGCGGTATCATTGCAGCACTGGGGCCAGA
TGGTAAGCCCTCCCGTATCGTAGTTATCTACACGACGGGGAGTCAGGCAACTATGGATGAACGAAATAGA
CAGATCGCTGAGATAGGTGCCTCACTGATTAAGCATTGGTAACTGTCAGACCAAGTTTACTCATATATAC
TTTAGATTGATTTAAAACTTCATTTTTAATTTAAAAGGATCTAGGTGAAGATCCTTTTTGATAATCTCAT
GACCAAAATCCCTTAACGTGAGTTTTCGTTCCACTGAGCGTCAGACCCCGTAGAAAAGATCAAAGGATCT
TCTTGAGATCCTTTTTTTCTGCGCGTAATCTGCTGCTTGCAAACAAAAAAACCACCGCTACCAGCGGTGG
TTTGTTTGCCGGATCAAGAGCTACCAACTCTTTTTCCGAAGGTAACTGGCTTCAGCAGAGCGCAGATACC
AAATACTGTTCTTCTAGTGTAGCCGTAGTTAGGCCACCACTTCAAGAACTCTGTAGCACCGCCTACATAC
CTCGCTCTGCTAATCCTGTTACCAGTGGCTGCTGCCAGTGGCGATAAGTCGTGTCTTACCGGGTTGGACT
CAAGACGATAGTTACCGGATAAGGCGCAGCGGTCGGGCTGAACGGGGGGTTCGTGCACACAGCCCAGCTT
GGAGCGAACGACCTACACCGAACTGAGATACCTACAGCGTGAGCTATGAGAAAGCGCCACGCTTCCCGAA
GGGAGAAAGGCGGACAGGTATCCGGTAAGCGGCAGGGTCGGAACAGGAGAGCGCACGAGGGAGCTTCCAG
GGGGAAACGCCTGGTATCTTTATAGTCCTGTCGGGTTTCGCCACCTCTGACTTGAGCGTCGATTTTTGTG
ATGCTCGTCAGGGGGGCGGAGCCTATGGAAAAAGGCCAGCAACGCGGCCTTTTTACGGTTCCTGGCCTTT
TGCTGGCCTTTTGCTGGCCTTTTGCTCAAGTAGAGGGGGTAATTTTTCCCCTTTATTTTGTTCATACATT
CTTAAATTGCTTTGCCTCTCCTTTTGGAAAGCTATACTTCGGAGCACTGTTGAGCGAAGGCTCATTAGAT
ATATTTTCTGTCATTTTCCTTAACCCAAAAATAAGGGAAAGGGTCCAAAAAGCGCTCGGACAACTGTTGA
CCGTGATCCGAAGGACTGGCTATACAGTGTTCACAAAATAGCCAAGCTGAAAATAATGTGTAGCTATGTT
CAGTTAGTTTGGCTAGCAAAGATATAAAAGCAGGTCGGAAATATTTATGGGCATTATTATGCAGAGCATC
AACATGATAAAAAAAAACAGTTGAATATTCCCTCAAAAGGGTGCGCATCTGATGAGTCCGTGAGGACGAA
ACGAGCTAGCTCGTCATGCGCACCCTTAGCGAGAGGTTTATCATTAAGGTCAACCTCTGGATGTTGTTTC
GGCATCCTGCATTGAATCTGAGTTACTGTCTGTTTTCCTTGGAAATGTTCTATTTAGAAACAGGGGAATT
GCTTATTAACGAAATTGCCTGAAGGCCTCACAACTCTGGACATTATACCATTGATGCTTGCGTCACTTCA
GGAAACCCGTTTCTTCTGACGTAAGGGTGCGCAATTAACGAAATTGCCCCAGTTTCAGAGCTATGCTGGA
AACAGCATAGCAAGTTGAAATAAGGCTAGTCCGTTATCAACTTGAAAAAGTGGCACCGAGTCGGTGCTTT
TTGATGGCCGGCATGGTCCCAGCCTCCTCGCTGGCGCCGGCTGGGCAACACCTTCGGGTGGCGAATGGGA
CTTAAAGAAAGTGGAATATTCATTCATATCATATTTTTTCTATTAACTGCCTGGTTTCTTTTAAATTTTT
TATTGGTTGTCGACTTGAACGGAGTGACAATATATATATATATATTTAATAATGACATCATTATCTGTAA
ATCTGATTCTTAATGCTATTCTAGTTATGTAAGAGTGGTCCTTTCCATAAAAAAAAAAAAAAAGAAAAAA
GAATTTTAGGAATACAATGCAGCTTGTAAGTAAAATCTGGAATATTCATATCGCCACAACTTCTTATGCT
TATAAAAGCACTAATGCCTGAATTTATGTTGAAAATATGTGTCACAAATAAAGAAACTGTGACATCTGAC
ACATTTCCACGTACCCAATTCGCCCTATAGTGAGTCGTATTACGCGCGCTCACTGGCCGTCGTTTTACAA
CGTCGTGACTGGGAAAACCCTGGCGTTACCCAACTTAATCGCCTTGCAGCACATCCCCCTTTCGCCAGCT
GGCGTAATAGCGAAGAGGCCCGCACCGATCGCCCTTCCCAACAGTTGCGCAGCCTGAATGGCGAATGG
[124 nt withheld, positions 3289-3412]
C
[91 nt withheld, positions 3414-3504]
A
[49 nt withheld, positions 3506-3554]
CCTTTGACGTTGGAGTCCACGTTCTTT
[37 nt withheld, positions 3582-3618]
ACCCTATCTCGGTCTATTCTTTTGATTTATAAGGGATTTTGCCGATTTCGGCCTATTGGTTAAAAAATGA
GCTGATTTAACAAAAATTTAACGCGAATTTTAACAAAATATTAACGCTTACAATTTCCTGATGCGGTATT
TTCTCCTTACGCATCTGTGCGGTATTTCACACCGCATAGGGTAATAACTGATATAATTAAATTGAAGCTC
TAATTTGTGAGTTTAGTATACATGCATTTACTTATAATACAGTTTTTTAGTTTTGCTGGCCGCATCTTCT
CAAATATGCTTCCCAGCCTGCTTTTCTGTAACGTTCACCCTCTACCTTAGCATCCCTTCCCTTTGCAAAT
AGTCCTCTTCCAACAATAATAATGTCAGATCCTGTAGAGACCACATCATCCACGGTTCTATACTGTTGAC
CCAATGCGTCTCCCTTGTCATCTAAACCCACACCGGGTGTCATAATCAACCAATCGTAACCTTCATCTCT
TCCACCCATGTCTCTTTGAGCAATAAAGCCGATAACAAAATCTTTGTCGCTCTTCGCAATGTCAACAGTA
CCCTTAGTATATTCTCCAGTAGATAGGGAGCCCTTGCATGACAATTCTGCTAACATCAAAAGGCCTCTAG
GTTCCTTTGTTACTTCTTCTGCCGCCTGCTTCAAACCGCTAACAATACCTGGGCCCACCACACCGTGTGC
ATTCGTAATGTCTGCCCATTCTGCTATTCTGTATACACCCGCAGAGTACTGCAATTTGACTGTATTACCA
ATGTCAGCAAATTTTCTGTCTTCGAAGAGTAAAAAATTGTACTTGGCGGATAATGCCTTTAGCGGCTTAA
CTGTGCCCTCCATGGAAAAATCAGTCAAGATATCCACATGTGTTTTTAGTAAACAAATTTTGGGACCTAA
TGCTTCAACTAACTCCAGTAATTCCTTGGTGGTACGAACATCCAATGAAGCACACAAGTTTGTTTGCTTT
TCGTGCATGATATTAAATAGCTTGGCAGCAACAGGACTAGGATGAGTAGCAGCACGTTCCTTATATGTAG
CTTTCGACATGATTTATCTTCGTTTCCTGCAGGTTTTTGTTCTGTGCAGTTGGGTTAAGAATACTGGGCA
ATTTCATGTTTCTTCAACACTACATATGCGTATATATACCAATCTAAGTCTGTGCTCCTTCCTTCGTTCT
TCCTTCTGTTCGGAGATTACCGAATCAAAAAAATTTCAAGGAAACCGAAATCAAAAAAAAGAATAAAAAA
AAAATGATGAATTGAAAAGGTGGTATGGTGCACTCTCAGTACAATCTGCTCTGATGCCGCATAGTTAAGC
CAGCCCCGACACCCGCCAACACCCGCTGACGCGCCCTGACGGGCTTGTCTGCTCCCGGCATCCGCTTACA
GACAAGCTGTGACCGTCTCCGGGAGCTGCATGTGTCAGAGGTTTTCACCGTCATCACCGAAACGCGCGAG
ACGAAAGGGCCTCGTGATACGCCTATTTTTATAGGTTAATGTCATGATAATAATGGTTTCTTAGACGGAT
CGCTTGCCTGTAACTTACACGCGCCTCGTATCTTTTAATGATGGAATAATTTGGGAATTTACTCTGTGTT
TATTTATTTTTATGTTTTGTATTTGGATTTTAGAAAGTAAATAAAGAAGGTAGAAGAGTTACGGAATGAA
GAAAAAAAAATAAACAAAGGTTTAAAAAATTTCAACAAAAAGCGTACTTTACATATATATTTATTAGACA
AGAAAAGCAGATTAAATAGATATACATTCGATTAACGATAAGTAAAATGTAAAATCACAGGATTTTCGTG
TGTGGTCTTCTACACAGACAAGATGAAACAATTCGGCATTAATACCTGAGAGCAGGAAGAGCAAGATAAA
AGGTAGTATTTGTTGGCGATCCCCCTAGAGTCTTTTACATCTTCGGAAAACAAAAACTATT
Features (pLannotate 1.2.2; 16 found; start..end, strand, type, name):
    127..231     +  promoter       AmpR promoter: bla
    232..1092    +  CDS            AmpR: β-lactamase; bla; confers resistance to ampicillin, carbenicillin, and related antibiotics
   1263..1851    +  rep_origin     ori: high-copy-number ColE1/pMB1/pBR322/pUC origin of replication
   2288..2312    +  misc_RNA       sTRSV HHRz (fragment): hammerhead ribozyme from the tobacco ringspot virus satellite RNA (Khvorova et al., 2003)
   2420..2519    +  CDS            ADE2 (fragment): phosphoribosylaminoimidazole carboxylase, required for adenine biosynthesis; S. cerevisiae ADE2; yeast auxotrophic marker
   2590..2657    +  misc_RNA       tracrRNA (fragment): trans-activating CRISPR RNA for the Streptococcus pyogenes CRISPR/Cas9 system
   2828..2847    +  promoter       LEU2 promoter (fragment): S. cerevisiae LEU2
   3104..3122    -  promoter       T7 promoter: promoter for bacteriophage T7 RNA polymerase
   3130..3285    +  CDS            lacZα (fragment): LacZα fragment of β-galactosidase; lacZ fragment
   3289..3717    +  rep_origin     f1 ori (sequence partly withheld): f1 bacteriophage origin of replication; arrow indicates direction of (+) strand synthesis
   3745..3796    -  misc_feature   bom (fragment): basis of mobility region from pBR322
   3875..4678    -  CDS            URA3: orotidine-5'-phosphate decarboxylase, required for uracil biosynthesis; S. cerevisiae URA3; yeast auxotrophic marker, counterselectable with 5-fluoroorotic acid (5-FOA)
   4679..4894    -  promoter       URA3 promoter: S. cerevisiae URA3
   4902..4951    -  misc_feature   bom (fragment): basis of mobility region from pBR322
   5053..5088    -  CDS            rop (fragment): Rop protein, which maintains plasmids at low copy number; rop
   5156..90      -  misc_feature   CEN/ARS (across the origin): S. cerevisiae CEN6 centromere fused to an autonomously replicating sequence
