[The description below was written by a language model from this plasmid's Addgene catalogue record and pLannotate feature annotations shown in this document.]
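Description:
pSCL.002 is a yeast expression plasmid built on the pZS165 backbone that delivers the RNA components for retron-based, Cas9-assisted editing of the Saccharomyces cerevisiae ADE2 locus. It is a shuttle vector. In E. coli it is maintained at high copy through a ColE1/pUC-type origin and selected with ampicillin via the bla gene. In yeast it replicates as a low-copy centromeric plasmid through a CEN6/ARS element and is selected by uracil prototrophy through URA3 with its own promoter, a marker that can also be counterselected with 5-FOA. An f1 origin, a T7 promoter and fragments of lacZα, bom and rop are also annotated and are most likely leftovers of the parental cloning vectors.

The payload, assembled by Gibson cloning and driven by the galactose-inducible Gal7 promoter, is a fused transcript combining the E. coli retron Eco1 non-coding RNA with a guide RNA. The ncRNA has been modified to carry an ADE2 repair donor encoding a P272stop mutation, which appears in the feature table as a roughly 100-nt ADE2 fragment. Its a1/a2 complementary region is recorded as 12 nt long. A fragment of the sTRSV hammerhead ribozyme is annotated upstream of the donor, presumably to trim the transcript, and an S. pyogenes tracrRNA-derived scaffold downstream marks the guide RNA portion.

In retron editing, a retron reverse transcriptase copies the ncRNA into single-stranded donor DNA, while Cas9 guided by the gRNA cuts the target so the donor can be incorporated. No reverse transcriptase or Cas9 coding sequence is annotated on this plasmid, so they would have to be provided separately. The record does not state the terminator. Loss of ADE2 function is commonly scored in yeast by colony colour, which would suit measuring precise editing efficiency.
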