Addgene plasmid #184972: pSCL.002
Purpose: Express -Eco1 ADE2 editing ncRNA and gRNA
Depositing lab: Seth Shipman. Depositing organization: J. David Gladstone Institutes. Publication: Precise genome editing across kingdoms of life using retron-derived DNA. Lopez SC, Crawford KD, Lear SK, Bhattarai-Kline S, Shipman SL. Nat Chem Biol. 2022 Feb;18(2):199-206. doi: 10.1038/s41589-021-00927-y. Epub 2021 Dec 23. PubMed 34949838.
Backbone
  Vector backbone: pZS165 (Addgene plasmid #114451)
  Vector type: Yeast Expression
Growth in bacteria
  Bacterial resistance: Ampicillin, 100 μg/mL
  Growth temperature: 37°C
  Growth strain: DH5alpha
  Copy number: High Copy
Gene/Insert
  Gene/Insert name: Eco1 editing ncRNA and gRNA, ADE2 P272X, a1/a2 length: 12
  gRNA/shRNA sequence: attaacgaaattgcccca
  Species: E. coli
  Mutation: ADE2 donor P272stop
  Promoter: Gal7
  Cloning method: Gibson Cloning
Terms and licenses: Academic/Nonprofit Terms; Industry Terms: Not Available to Industry
How to cite: pSCL.002 was a gift from Seth Shipman (Addgene plasmid # 184972 ; http://n2t.net/addgene:184972 ; RRID:Addgene_184972)
